Addgene plasmid #8338: pcdna3.1 hciap2
Depositing lab: Jon Ashwell. Depositing organization: National Cancer Institute (NCI). Publication: TNF-RII and c-IAP1 mediate ubiquitination and degradation of TRAF2. Li X, Yang Y, Ashwell JD. Nature 2002 Mar 21;416(6878):345-7. 10.1038/416345a PubMed 11907583.
Backbone
  Vector backbone: pcDNA3.1
  Backbone manufacturer: Invitrogen
  Backbone size w/o insert (bp): 5400
  Vector type: Mammalian Expression
  Selectable markers: Neomycin (select with G418)
Growth in bacteria
  Bacterial resistance: Ampicillin, 100 μg/mL
  Growth temperature: 37°C
  Growth strain: DH5alpha
  Copy number: High Copy
Gene/Insert
  Gene/Insert name: cIAP2
  Species: H. sapiens (human)
  Insert size (bp): 1800
  Entrez Gene: BIRC3 (a.k.a. AIP1, API2, CIAP2, HAIP1, HIAP1, IAP-1, MALT2, MIHC, RNF49, c-IAP2)
  Tag / fusion protein: myc (N terminal on backbone)
  Cloning method: Restriction Enzyme; 5′ cloning site Xho1 (not destroyed); 3′ cloning site BamH1 (not destroyed)
  Sequencing primers: 5′ CMV-F; 3′ BGH-rev
Terms and licenses: Academic/Nonprofit Terms; Industry Terms: Not Available to Industry
Depositor comments: There is a N100D change in the amino acid sequence and, according to the author, this mutation does not affect protein function.
How to cite: pcdna3.1 hciap2 was a gift from Jon Ashwell (Addgene plasmid # 8338)
