[The description below was written by a language model from this plasmid's Addgene catalogue record.]
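Description:
pcdna3.1 hciap2 is a mammalian expression plasmid built on the Invitrogen pcDNA3.1 backbone (about 5.4 kb without insert) and carrying the human cIAP2 coding sequence, the product of the BIRC3 gene. The insert of roughly 1.8 kb was placed between XhoI (5′) and BamHI (3′) sites, both of which remain intact. It is fused at its N terminus to a myc epitope tag supplied by the backbone, so the expressed protein can be detected or immunoprecipitated with anti-myc antibodies. The record does not list a promoter explicitly. However, the pcDNA3.1 backbone and the CMV-forward and BGH-reverse sequencing primers are consistent with the usual arrangement, in which a CMV immediate-early promoter drives transcription and a bovine growth hormone polyadenylation signal terminates it. The plasmid is maintained in E. coli at high copy number under ampicillin selection. A neomycin resistance marker allows G418 selection of stably transfected mammalian cells.

cIAP2 is a member of the inhibitor of apoptosis family, with BIR domains and a RING-type E3 ubiquitin ligase domain, and it associates with TNF receptor signalling complexes. The associated publication concerns TNF-RII and c-IAP1 in the ubiquitination and degradation of TRAF2, so this construct is suited to overexpressing tagged cIAP2 in cultured cells for studies of TNF receptor signalling, ubiquitination and apoptosis regulation. The depositor notes that the encoded protein carries an N100D substitution relative to the reference sequence and reports that this change does not affect protein function. No feature table accompanies the record, so individual element positions cannot be confirmed.
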