>Addgene plasmid #8338 | pcdna3.1 hciap2 | addgene partial sequence | sequence record 16875 | 8338 with CMV-F
ACTAGAGAACCCACTGCTTACTGGCTTATCGAAATTAATACGACTCACTATAGGGAGACCCAAGCTTGGT
ACCGAGCTCGGATCCACTAGTAACGGCCGCCAGTGTGCTGGAATTCATGGAACAAAAACTTATTTCTGAA
GAAGATCTGATGAACATAGTAGAAAACAGCATATTCTTATCAAATTTGATGAAAAGCGCCAACACGTTTG
AACTGAAATACGACTTGTCATGTGAACTGTACCGAATGTCTACGTATTCCACTTTTCCTGCTGGGGTTCC
TGTCTCAGAAAGGAGTCTTGCTCGTGCTGGTTTCTATTACACTGGTGTGAATGACAAGGTCAAATGCTTC
TGTTGTGGCCTGATGCTGGATAACTGGAAAAGAGGAGACAGTCCTACTGAAAAGCATAAAAAGTTGTATC
CTAGCTGCAGATTCGTTCAGAGTCTAGATTCCGTTAACAACTTGGAAGCTACCTCTCAGCCTACTTTTCC
TTCTTCAGTAACAAATTCCACACACTCATTACTTCCGGGTACAGAAAACAGTGGATATTTCCGTGGCTCT
TATTCAAACTCTCCATCAAATCCTGTAAACTCCAGAGCAAATCAAGATTTTTCTGCCTTGATGAGAAGTT
CCTACCACTGTGCAATGAATAACGAAAATGCCAGATTACTTACTTTTCAGACATGGCCATTGACTTTTCT
GTCGCCAACAGATCTGGCAAAAGCAGGCTTTTACTACATAGGACCTGGAGACAGAGTGGCTTGCTTTGCC
TGTGGTGGAAAATTGAGCAATTGGGAACCGAANGATAATGCTATGTCAGAACACCTGAGACATTTTCCCA
AATGCCCATTTATAGAAAATCAGCT
