>Addgene plasmid #8338 | pcdna3.1 hciap2 | addgene partial sequence | sequence record 16876 | T7 5'-TAATACGACTCACTATAGGG-3'
GGATCACTAGTACGGCCGCCGTGTGCTGGAATTATGGAACAAAACTTATTTCTGAAGAAGATCTGATGAA
CATAGTAGAAAACAGCATATTCTTATCAAATTTGATGAAAAGCGCCAACACGTTTGAACTGAAATACGAC
TTGTCATGTGAACTGTACCGAATGTCTACGTATTCCACTTTTCCTGCTGGGGTTCCTGTCTCAGAAAGGA
GTCTTGCTCGTGCTGGTTTCTATTACACTGGTGTGAATGACAAGGTCAAATGCTTCTGTTGTGGCCTGAT
GCTGGATAACTGGAAAAGAGGAGACAGTCCTACTGAAAAGCATAAAAAGTTGTATCCTAGCTGCAGATTC
GTTCAGAGTCTAGATTCCGTTAACAACTTGGAAGCTACCTCTCAGCCTACTTTTCCTTCTTCAGTAACAA
ATTCCACACACTCATTACTTCCGGGTACAGAAAACAGTGGATATTTCCGTGGCTCTTATTCAAACTCTCC
ATCAAATCCTGTAAACTCCAGAGCAAATCAAGATTTTTCTGCCTTGATGAGAAGTTCCTACCACTGTGCA
ATGAATAACGAAAATGCCAGATTACTTACTTTTCAGACATGGCCATTGACTTTTCTGTCGCCAACAGATC
TGGCAAAAGCAGGCTTTTACTACATAGGACCTGGAGACAGAGTGGCTTGCTTTGCCTGTGGTGGAAAATT
GAGCAATTGGGAACCGAAGGATAATGCTATGTCAGAACACCTGAGACATTTTCCCAAATGCCCATTTATA
GAAAATCAGCTTCAAGACACTTCAAGATACACAGTTTCTAATCTGAGCATGCAGACACATACAGCCCGCT
TTAAACATCCTTTAACTGGCCCTCTAGTGTTCTAGTTAATCCTGAGCAGCTTTGCAGTGCGGGGTTTTAT
TATGTGGGTAACAGTGATGATGTCAAATGCTTTTGCTGTG
