>Addgene plasmid #8338 | pcdna3.1 hciap2 | addgene partial sequence | sequence record 46810 | BGH-rev 5'-TAGAAGGCACAGTCGAGG-3'
CCTCTAGATGCATGCTCGAGCGGCCGCTCATGAAAGAAATGTACGAACTGTACCCTTGATTGTACTCCTA
CAAATAGGACACTTTCTTAAAGAAGGAGCACAATCTTTGCATACTACTAGAGCACCACAAGGAATAAACA
CTATGGACACTTCTTTGTCCATACACACTTTACATGTTCTTTCTTCTTGTAGTCTCCGCAATTGTTCTTC
CACTGGTAGATCTGAAACATCTTCTGTGGGAATATATTTTATGTCCTGTTGCACAAATAAATGCTCATAT
AACACAGCTTCAGCTTCTTGCAGAGAGTTTCTGAATACAGTGGCTGCAATATTTCCTTTTACTAAAATCG
TATCAATCAGTTCTCTTGCTTGTAAAGACGTCTGTGTCTTCTGTTTAATAGCATCATGTTCTTGTTCATT
AATAATTCCGGCAGTTAGTAGACTATCCAGGATTGGAATTACACAAGTCAAATGTTGAAAAAGTGCCATT
CTATTCTTCCGGATTAATAATAAATCATTTGATTCTTTTTCCTCAGTTGCTCTTTCTCTCTCCTCTTCCC
TTATTTCATCTTCTGCATTGAGTAAGTCTAACACAAGATCATTGACTAGTCTATAATTCTCTCCAGTTGC
TAGGATTTTTCTCTGAACTGTCTGTTTTACCAGGCTTCTACTAAAGCCCATTTCCACGGCAGCATTAATC
ACAGGAGTATTCATCATGATTGCATCTTCTGAATGGTCTTCTCCAGGTTCAAAATGGATAACTG
