>Addgene plasmid #8338 | pcdna3.1 hciap2 | addgene partial sequence | sequence record 47622 | hBIRC3-F 5'-TTGGGAACCGAAGGATAATG
TGCCCATTTATAGAAAATCAGCTTCAAGACACTTCAAGATACACAGTTTCTAATCTGAGCATGCAGACAC
ATACAGCCCGCTTTAAAACATCCTTTAACTGGCCCTCTAGTGTTCTAGTTAATCCTGAGCAGCTTGCAAG
TGCGGGTTTTTATTATGTGGGTAACAGTGATGATGTCAAATGCTTTTGCTGTGATGGTGGACTCAGGTGT
TGGGAATCTGGAGATGATCCATGGGTTCAACATGCCAAGTGGTTTCCAAGGTGTGAGTACTTGATAAGAA
TTAAAGGACAGGAGTTCATCCGTCAAGTTCAAGCCAGTTACCCTCATCTACTTGAACAGCTGCTATCCAC
ATCAGACAGCCCAGGAGATGAAAATGCAGAGTCATCAGTTATCCATTTTGAACCTGGAGAAGACCATTCA
GAAGATGCAATCATGATGAATACTCCTGTGATTAATGCTGCCGTGGAAATGGGCTTTAGTAGAAGCCTGG
TAAAACAGACAGTTCAGAGAAAAATCCTAGCAACTGGAGAGAATTATAGACTAGTCAATGATCTTGTGTT
AGACTTACTCAATGCAGAAGATGAAATAAGGGAAGAGGAGAGAGAAAGAGCAACTGAGGAAAAAGAATCA
AATGATTTATTATTAATCCGGAAGAATAGAATGGCACTTTTTCAACATTTGACTTGTGTAATTCCAATCC
TGGATAGTCTACTAACTGCCGGAATTATTAATGAACAAGAACATGATGCTATTAAACAGAAGACACAGAC
G
