>Addgene plasmid #8338 | pcdna3.1 hciap2 | addgene partial sequence | sequence record 47623 | T7
CTAGTAACGGCCGCCAGTGTGCTGGAATTCATGGAACAAAAACTTATTTCTGAAGAAGATCTGATGAACA
TAGTAGAAAACAGCATATTCTTATCAAATTTGATGAAAAGCGCCAACACGTTTGAACTGAAATACGACTT
GTCATGTGAACTGTACCGAATGTCTACGTATTCCACTTTTCCTGCTGGGGTTCCTGTCTCAGAAAGGAGT
CTTGCTCGTGCTGGTTTCTATTACACTGGTGTGAATGACAAGGTCAAATGCTTCTGTTGTGGCCTGATGC
TGGATAACTGGAAAAGAGGAGACAGTCCTACTGAAAAGCATAAAAAGTTGTATCCTAGCTGCAGATTCGT
TCAGAGTCTAGATTCCGTTAACAACTTGGAAGCTACCTCTCAGCCTACTTTTCCTTCTTCAGTAACAAAT
TCCACACACTCATTACTTCCGGGTACAGAAAACAGTGGATATTTCCGTGGCTCTTATTCAAACTCTCCAT
CAAATCCTGTAAACTCCAGAGCAAATCAAGATTTTTCTGCCTTGATGAGAAGTTCCTACCACTGTGCAAT
GAATAACGAAAATGCCAGATTACTTACTTTTCAGACATGGCCATTGACTTTTCTGTCGCCAACAGATCTG
GCAAAAGCAGGCTTTTACTACATAGGACCTGGAGACAGAGTGGCTTGCTTTGCCTGTGGTGGAAAATTGA
GCAATTGGGAACCGAAGGATAATGCTATGTCAGAACACCTGAGACATTTTCCCAAATGCCCATTTATAGA
AAATCAGCTTCAAGACACTTCAAGATACACAGTTTCTAATCTGAGCA
